Addgene plasmid #144407: TFORF2931
Purpose: Lentiviral vector for overexpressing transcription factor ORFs with unique 24-bp barcodes. Barcodes facilitate identification of transcription factors in pooled screens.
Depositing lab: Feng Zhang. Depositing organization: Broad Institute. Publication: A transcription factor atlas of directed differentiation. Joung J, Ma S, Tay T, Geiger-Schuller KR, Kirchgatterer PC, Verdine VK, Guo B, Arias-Garcia MA, Allen WE, Singh A, Kuksenko O, Abudayyeh OO, Gootenberg JS, Fu Z, Macrae RK, Buenrostro JD, Regev A, Zhang F. Cell. 2023 Jan 5;186(1):209-229.e26. doi: 10.1016/j.cell.2022.11.026. PubMed 36608654.
Backbone
  Vector backbone: pLX_TRC317
  Backbone manufacturer: Broad Institute Genetic Perturbation Platform
  Backbone size w/o insert (bp): 8264
  Vector type: Mammalian Expression, Lentiviral
  Selectable markers: Puromycin
Growth in bacteria
  Bacterial resistance: Ampicillin, 100 μg/mL
  Growth temperature: 37°C
  Growth strain: NEB Stable
  Copy number: High Copy
Gene/Insert
  Gene/Insert name: LHX4
  Species: H. sapiens (human)
  Insert size (bp): 1376
  Entrez Gene: LHX4 (a.k.a. CPHD4)
  Promoter: EF1a
  Tag / fusion protein: V5 (C terminal on insert)
  Cloning method: Gateway Cloning
  Sequencing primers: 5′ GGGTGGAGACTGAAGTTAGGCCAG; 3′ CACATAGCGTAAAAGGAGCAACATAG
Resource information
  A portion of this plasmid was derived from a plasmid made by: Broad Institute Genetic Perturbation Platform
Terms and licenses: Academic/Nonprofit Terms; Industry Terms: Not Available to Industry
Depositor comments: NM_033343.3 Please test multiple small colonies in case of plasmid recombination. To make this collection available in a timely manner, a portion of this collection was not fully sequenced by Addgene. If an Addgene verified full plasmid sequence is not available, please contact us prior to placing an order to request the full sequence.
How to cite: TFORF2931 was a gift from Feng Zhang (Addgene plasmid # 144407 ; http://n2t.net/addgene:144407 ; RRID:Addgene_144407)
