[The description below was written by a language model from this plasmid's Addgene catalogue record and pLannotate feature annotations shown in this document.]
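Description:
TFORF2931 is a lentiviral mammalian expression plasmid built on the pLX_TRC317 backbone and carrying the human LIM-homeobox transcription factor LHX4 as a Gateway-cloned open reading frame. It belongs to a barcoded transcription factor ORF collection in which each clone carries a unique 24-bp barcode, so that the overexpressed factor can be identified by sequencing in pooled screens. The barcode is not annotated as a separate feature in the table. In bacteria the plasmid is maintained through a high-copy ColE1/pUC-type origin with ampicillin resistance, and an f1 origin and remnants of a lac/lacZα cloning region are also present. The depositor notes that the plasmid can recombine, as is common for LTR-containing vectors.

The viral cassette has a third-generation, self-inactivating layout. An RSV promoter drives a truncated HIV-1 5' LTR, followed by the Ψ packaging signal with a gag fragment, the RRE for Rev-dependent export of the genomic RNA, a cPPT/CTS element, WPRE to boost transcript expression, and a ΔU3 3' LTR that inactivates LTR promoter activity after integration. An SV40 polyadenylation signal lies downstream. Inside the provirus are two expression units. An SV40 early promoter drives puromycin N-acetyltransferase for selecting transduced cells. Further downstream, the strong constitutive EF-1α promoter drives LHX4, which is flanked by attB1 and attB2 recombination scars and followed by a C-terminal V5 epitope tag for detection. A short U6 promoter fragment sits between the V5 tag and WPRE. The construct is used to produce lentivirus for stable LHX4 overexpression, either individually or in pooled screens such as directed differentiation studies.
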