Features (pLannotate 1.2.2; 34 found; start..end, strand, type, name):
      5..231     +  promoter       RSV promoter: Rous sarcoma virus enhancer/promoter
    232..412     +  LTR            5' LTR (truncated): truncated 5' long terminal repeat (LTR) from HIV-1
    459..584     +  misc_feature   HIV-1 Ψ: packaging signal of human immunodeficiency virus type 1
    568..931     +  CDS            HIV-1 gag (fragment): gag protein from human immunodeficiency virus 1; gag
   1077..1310    +  misc_feature   RRE: The Rev response element (RRE) of HIV-1 allows for Rev-dependent mRNA export from the nucleus to the cytoplasm.
   1687..1713    +  CDS            Rev (fragment): human immunodeficiency virus 1 (HIV-1) Rev protein; rev; enhances nuclear export of unspliced and incompletely spliced viral mRNAs
   1720..1743    +  promoter       SV40 promoter (fragment): SV40 early promoter
   1744..1815    +  promoter       SV40 promoter (fragment): SV40 enhancer and early promoter
   1839..1974    +  rep_origin     SV40 ori: SV40 origin of replication
   2020..2616    +  CDS            PuroR (fragment): puromycin N-acetyltransferase; pac from Streptomyces; confers resistance to puromycin
   2665..2782    +  misc_feature   cPPT/CTS: central polypurine tract and central termination sequence of HIV-1
   2847..2913    +  CDS            small t antigen (fragment): SV40 (simian virus 40) small t antigen
   2920..4098    +  promoter       EF-1α promoter: strong constitutive promoter for human elongation factor EF-1α
   4119..4136    +  protein_bind   attB1 (fragment): mutant version of attB; core recombination site for the Gateway® BP reaction BP Clonase™
   4142..5311    +  CDS            LHX4: LHX4_HUMAN - Experimental evidence at protein level: Swiss-Prot protein existence level 1. May play a critical role in the development of respiratory control mechanisms and in the normal growth and maturation of the lung. Binds preferentially to methylated DNA (PubMed:28473536). From Homo sapiens (Human).
   5313..5337    -  protein_bind   attB2: mutant version of attB; recombination site for the Gateway® BP reaction BP Clonase™
   5345..5386    +  CDS            V5 tag: epitope tag from simian virus 5
   5402..5455    +  promoter       U6 promoter (fragment): RNA polymerase III promoter for human U6 snRNA
   5497..6085    +  misc_feature   WPRE: woodchuck hepatitis virus posttranscriptional regulatory element
   6136..6155    +  misc_feature   cPPT/CTS (fragment): central polypurine tract and central termination sequence of HIV-1
   6157..6390    +  LTR            3' LTR (ΔU3): self-inactivating 3' long terminal repeat (LTR) from HIV-1
   6468..6589    +  polyA_signal   SV40 poly(A) signal: SV40 polyadenylation signal
   6629..6764    +  rep_origin     SV40 ori: SV40 origin of replication
   6785..6803    -  promoter       T7 promoter: promoter for bacteriophage T7 RNA polymerase
   6811..6966    +  CDS            lacZα (fragment): LacZα fragment of β-galactosidase; lacZ fragment
   6971..7399    +  rep_origin     f1 ori (sequence partly withheld): f1 bacteriophage origin of replication; arrow indicates direction of (+) strand synthesis
   7452..7556    +  promoter       AmpR promoter: bla
   7557..8417    +  CDS            AmpR: β-lactamase; bla; confers resistance to ampicillin, carbenicillin, and related antibiotics
   8588..9176    +  rep_origin     ori: high-copy-number ColE1/pMB1/pBR322/pUC origin of replication
   9359..9451    +  CDS            lacI (fragment): lac repressor; lacI; The lac repressor binds to the lac operator to inhibit transcription in E. coli. This inhibition can be relieved by adding lactose or isopropyl-β-D-thiogalactopyranoside (IPTG).
   9464..9485    +  protein_bind   CAP binding site: CAP binding activates transcription in the presence of cAMP. E. coli catabolite activator protein
   9500..9530    +  promoter       lac promoter: promoter for the E. coli lac operon
   9538..9554    +  protein_bind   lac operator: The lac repressor binds to the lac operator to inhibit transcription in E. coli. This inhibition can be relieved by adding lactose or isopropyl-β-D-thiogalactopyranoside (IPTG). lac repressor encoded by lacI
   9599..9617    +  promoter       T3 promoter: promoter for bacteriophage T3 RNA polymerase
>Addgene plasmid #144407 | TFORF2931 | addgene full sequence | sequence record 391585 | Addgene NGS Result
TTAATGTAGTCTTATGCAATACTCTTGTAGTCTTGCAACATGGTAACGATGAGTTAGCAACATGCCTTAC
AAGGAGAGAAAAAGCACCGTGCATGCCGATTGGTGGAAGTAAGGTGGTACGATCGTGCCTTATTAGGAAG
GCAACAGACGGGTCTGACATGGATTGGACGAACCACTGAATTGCCGCATTGCAGAGATATTGTATTTAAG
TGCCTAGCTCGATACATAAACGGGTCTCTCTGGTTAGACCAGATCTGAGCCTGGGAGCTCTCTGGCTAAC
TAGGGAACCCACTGCTTAAGCCTCAATAAAGCTTGCCTTGAGTGCTTCAAGTAGTGTGTGCCCGTCTGTT
GTGTGACTCTGGTAACTAGAGATCCCTCAGACCCTTTTAGTCAGTGTGGAAAATCTCTAGCAGTGGCGCC
CGAACAGGGACTTGAAAGCGAAAGGGAAACCAGAGGAGCTCTCTCGACGCAGGACTCGGCTTGCTGAAGC
GCGCACGGCAAGAGGCGAGGGGCGGCGACTGGTGAGTACGCCAAAAATTTTGACTAGCGGAGGCTAGAAG
GAGAGAGATGGGTGCGAGAGCGTCAGTATTAAGCGGGGGAGAATTAGATCGCGATGGGAAAAAATTCGGT
TAAGGCCAGGGGGAAAGAAAAAATATAAATTAAAACATATAGTATGGGCAAGCAGGGAGCTAGAACGATT
CGCAGTTAATCCTGGCCTGTTAGAAACATCAGAAGGCTGTAGACAAATACTGGGACAGCTACAACCATCC
CTTCAGACAGGATCAGAAGAACTTAGATCATTATATAATACAGTAGCAACCCTCTATTGTGTGCATCAAA
GGATAGAGATAAAAGACACCAAGGAAGCTTTAGACAAGATAGAGGAAGAGCAAAACAAAAGTAAGACCAC
CGCACAGCAAGCGGCCGCTGATCTTCAGACCTGGAGGAGGAGATATGAGGGACAATTGGAGAAGTGAATT
ATATAAATATAAAGTAGTAAAAATTGAACCATTAGGAGTAGCACCCACCAAGGCAAAGAGAAGAGTGGTG
CAGAGAGAAAAAAGAGCAGTGGGAATAGGAGCTTTGTTCCTTGGGTTCTTGGGAGCAGCAGGAAGCACTA
TGGGCGCAGCGTCAATGACGCTGACGGTACAGGCCAGACAATTATTGTCTGGTATAGTGCAGCAGCAGAA
CAATTTGCTGAGGGCTATTGAGGCGCAACAGCATCTGTTGCAACTCACAGTCTGGGGCATCAAGCAGCTC
CAGGCAAGAATCCTGGCTGTGGAAAGATACCTAAAGGATCAACAGCTCCTGGGGATTTGGGGTTGCTCTG
GAAAACTCATTTGCACCACTGCTGTGCCTTGGAATGCTAGTTGGAGTAATAAATCTCTGGAACAGATTTG
GAATCACACGACCTGGATGGAGTGGGACAGAGAAATTAACAATTACACAAGCTTAATACACTCCTTAATT
GAAGAATCGCAAAACCAGCAAGAAAAGAATGAACAAGAATTATTGGAATTAGATAAATGGGCAAGTTTGT
GGAATTGGTTTAACATAACAAATTGGCTGTGGTATATAAAATTATTCATAATGATAGTAGGAGGCTTGGT
AGGTTTAAGAATAGTTTTTGCTGTACTTTCTATAGTGAATAGAGTTAGGCAGGGATATTCACCATTATCG
TTTCAGACCCACCTCCCAACCCCGAGGGGACCCATGCATTGCATCTCAATTAGTCAGCAACCAGGTGTGG
AAAGTCCCCAGGCTCCCCAGCAGGCAGAAGTATGCAAAGCATGCGTCTCAATTAGTCAGCAACCATAGTC
CCGCCCCTAACTCCGCCCATCCCGCCCCTAACTCCGCCCAGTTCCGCCCATTCTCCGCCCCATGGCTGAC
TAATTTTTTTTATTTATGCAGAGGCCGAGGCCGCCTCGGCCTCTGAGCTATTCCAGAAGTAGTGAGGAGG
CTTTTTTGGAGGCCTAGGCTTTTGCAAAAAGCTTTCTAGAGGTACCACCGGAGCTTACCATGACCGAGTA
CAAGCCCACGGTGCGCCTCGCCACCCGCGACGACGTCCCCAGGGCCGTACGCACCCTCGCCGCCGCGTTC
GCCGACTACCCCGCCACGCGCCACACCGTCGATCCGGACCGCCACATCGAGCGGGTCACCGAGCTGCAAG
AACTCTTCCTCACGCGCGTCGGGCTCGACATCGGCAAGGTGTGGGTCGCGGACGACGGCGCCGCCGTGGC
GGTCTGGACCACGCCGGAGAGCGTCGAAGCGGGGGCGGTGTTCGCCGAGATCGGCCCGCGCATGGCCGAG
TTGAGCGGTTCCCGGCTGGCCGCGCAGCAACAGATGGAAGGCCTCCTGGCGCCGCACCGGCCCAAGGAGC
CCGCGTGGTTCCTGGCCACCGTCGGCGTCTCGCCCGACCACCAGGGCAAGGGTCTGGGCAGCGCCGTCGT
GCTCCCCGGAGTGGAGGCGGCCGAGCGCGCCGGGGTGCCCGCCTTCCTGGAGACCTCCGCGCCCCGCAAC
CTCCCCTTCTACGAGCGGCTCGGCTTCACCGTCACCGCCGACGTCGAGGTGCCCGAAGGACCGCGCACCT
GGTGCATGACCCGCAAGCCCGGTGCCAGTTAACGAATTCTAGATCTTGAGACAAATGGCAGTATTCATCC
ACAATTTTAAAAGAAAAGGGGGGATTGGGGGGTACAGTGCAGGGGAAAGAATAGTAGACATAATAGCAAC
AGACATACAAACTAAAGAATTACAAAAACAAATTACAAAAATTCAAAATTTTCGGGTTTATTACAGGGAC
AGCAGAGATCCACTTTGGCGCCGGCTCGAGGCCTGCAGGTGCAAAGATGGATAAAGTTTTAAACAGAGAG
GAATCTTTGCAGCTAATGGACCTTCTAGGTCTTGAAAGGAGTGGGAATTGGCTCCGGTGCCCGTCAGTGG
GCAGAGCGCACATCGCCCACAGTCCCCGAGAAGTTGGGGGGAGGGGTCGGCAATTGAACCGGTGCCTAGA
GAAGGTGGCGCGGGGTAAACTGGGAAAGTGATGTCGTGTACTGGCTCCGCCTTTTTCCCGAGGGTGGGGG
AGAACCGTATATAAGTGCAGTAGTCGCCGTGAACGTTCTTTTTCGCAACGGGTTTGCCGCCAGAACACAG
GTAAGTGCCGTGTGTGGTTCCCGCGGGCCTGGCCTCTTTACGGGTTATGGCCCTTGCGTGCCTTGAATTA
CTTCCACCTGGCTGCAGTACGTGATTCTTGATCCCGAGCTTCGGGTTGGAAGTGGGTGGGAGAGTTCGAG
GCCTTGCGCTTAAGGAGCCCCTTCGCCTCGTGCTTGAGTTGAGGCCTGGCCTGGGCGCTGGGGCCGCCGC
GTGCGAATCTGGTGGCACCTTCGCGCCTGTCTCGCTGCTTTCGATAAGTCTCTAGCCATTTAAAATTTTT
GATGACCTGCTGCGACGCTTTTTTTCTGGCAAGATAGTCTTGTAAATGCGGGCCAAGATCTGCACACTGG
TATTTCGGTTTTTGGGGCCGCGGGCGGCGACGGGGCCCGTGCGTCCCAGCGCACATGTTCGGCGAGGCGG
GGCCTGCGAGCGCGGCCACCGAGAATCGGACGGGGGTAGTCTCAAGCTGGCCGGCCTGCTCTGGTGCCTG
GCCTCGCGCCGCCGTGTATCGCCCCGCCCTGGGCGGCAAGGCTGGCCCGGTCGGCACCAGTTGCGTGAGC
GGAAAGATGGCCGCTTCCCGGCCCTGCTGCAGGGAGCTCAAAATGGAGGACGCGGCGCTCGGGAGAGCGG
GCGGGTGAGTCACCCACACAAAGGAAAAGGGCCTTTCCGTCCTCAGCCGTCGCTTCATGTGACTCCACGG
AGTACCGGGCGCCGTCCAGGCACCTCGATTAGTTCTCGAGCTTTTGGAGTACGTCGTCTTTAGGTTGGGG
GGAGGGGTTTTATGCGATGGAGTTTCCCCACACTGAGTGGGTGGAGACTGAAGTTAGGCCAGCTTGGCAC
TTGATGTAATTCTCCTTGGAATTTGCCCTTTTTGAGTTTGGATCTTGGTTCATTCTCAAGCCTCAGACAG
TGGTTCAAAGTTTTTTTCTTCCATTTCAGGTGTCGTGAGGCTAGCATCGATTGATCAACAAGTTTGTACA
AAAAAGTTGGCATGATGCAGAGTGCGACTGTCCCCGCGGAAGGGGCTGTCAAGGGGCTCCCGGAGATGCT
AGGTGTGCCGATGCAACAGATTCCCCAGTGCGCTGGCTGCAACCAGCACATCCTGGACAAGTTCATCCTG
AAGGTCCTGGACAGACACTGGCACAGCTCCTGCCTCAAGTGTGCAGACTGCCAGATGCAGCTGGCGGACA
GGTGCTTCTCCAGGGCTGGGAGCGTCTACTGCAAGGAGGACTTCTTCAAGCGCTTCGGCACAAAATGCAC
GGCCTGCCAGCAGGGTATCCCCCCAACCCAGGTGGTCCGCAAGGCCCAGGACTTTGTCTACCACCTGCAC
TGCTTTGCTTGCATCATCTGCAACCGGCAGCTGGCCACGGGGGACGAATTCTACCTCATGGAGGACGGGC
GGCTGGTGTGCAAGGAAGACTACGAGACAGCCAAGCAGAACGATGACTCAGAGGCTGGAGCTAAGCGGCC
CCGGACCACCATCACAGCCAAGCAGCTGGAGACATTAAAGAATGCATACAAGAACTCCCCCAAGCCTGCC
CGGCACGTGAGGGAGCAGCTGTCCTCAGAGACAGGCCTGGACATGAGGGTCGTACAGGTTTGGTTTCAGA
ACAGAAGGGCCAAAGAGAAACGCCTGAAGAAGGATGCAGGGCGGCACCGCTGGGGGCAGTTCTATAAGAG
CGTCAAGAGGAGCCGGGGCAGCAGCAAGCAGGAGAAGGAGAGCTCTGCAGAGGACTGTGGGGTTAGTGAC
AGTGAGCTGAGCTTCCGAGAGGATCAAATTCTCTCAGAACTTGGCCACACCAATAGGATTTATGGCAACG
TGGGGGACGTTACAGGCGGACAGTTAATGAATGGGAGCTTCTCCATGGACGGGACAGGACAATCCTATCA
GGACTTGAGGGATGGGAGCCCCTATGGAATCCCCCAGTCTCCATCCTCCATATCGTCCCTGCCATCCCAC
GCTCCTTTGCTCAATGGGCTGGATTACACGGTGGACAGTAATTTGGGCATCATTGCGCATGCAGGGCAGG
GAGTAAGCCAGACGCTGAGAGCCATGGCTGGGGGACCCACCTCTGACATCTCCACAGGAAGCAGTGTAGG
CTATCCCGACTTTCCAACTAGCCCAGGCTCTTGGCTCGATGAAATGGATCATCCTCCTTTTTACCCAACT
TTCTTGTACAAAGTGGTTGATATCGGTAAGCCTATCCCTAACCCTCTCCTCGGTCTCGATTCTACGTAGT
AATGAACTAGTCCGTAACTTGAAAGTATTTCGATTTCTTGGCTTTATATATCTTGTGGAAAGGACGACCC
AAGCTATTCGCCCATCTAACGACGCGTTAAGTCGACAATCAACCTCTGGATTACAAAATTTGTGAAAGAT
TGACTGGTATTCTTAACTATGTTGCTCCTTTTACGCTATGTGGATACGCTGCTTTAATGCCTTTGTATCA
TGCTATTGCTTCCCGTATGGCTTTCATTTTCTCCTCCTTGTATAAATCCTGGTTGCTGTCTCTTTATGAG
GAGTTGTGGCCCGTTGTCAGGCAACGTGGCGTGGTGTGCACTGTGTTTGCTGACGCAACCCCCACTGGTT
GGGGCATTGCCACCACCTGTCAGCTCCTTTCCGGGACTTTCGCTTTCCCCCTCCCTATTGCCACGGCGGA
ACTCATCGCCGCCTGCCTTGCCCGCTGCTGGACAGGGGCTCGGCTGTTGGGCACTGACAATTCCGTGGTG
TTGTCGGGGAAATCATCGTCCTTTCCTTGGCTGCTCGCCTGTGTTGCCACCTGGATTCTGCGCGGGACGT
CCTTCTGCTACGTCCCTTCGGCCCTCAATCCAGCGGACCTTCCTTCCCGCGGCCTGCTGCCGGCTCTGCG
GCCTCTTCCGCGTCTTCGCCTTCGCCCTCAGACGAGTCGGATCTCCCTTTGGGCCGCCTCCCCGCGTCGA
CTTTAAGACCAATGACTTACAAGGCAGCTGTAGATCTTAGCCACTTTTTAAAAGAAAAGGGGGGACTGGA
AGGGCTAATTCACTCCCAACGAAGACAAGATCTGCTTTTTGCTTGTACTGGGTCTCTCTGGTTAGACCAG
ATCTGAGCCTGGGAGCTCTCTGGCTAACTAGGGAACCCACTGCTTAAGCCTCAATAAAGCTTGCCTTGAG
TGCTTCAAGTAGTGTGTGCCCGTCTGTTGTGTGACTCTGGTAACTAGAGATCCCTCAGACCCTTTTAGTC
AGTGTGGAAAATCTCTAGCAGTACGTATAGTAGTTCATGTCATCTTATTATTCAGTATTTATAACTTGCA
AAGAAATGAATATCAGAGAGTGAGAGGAACTTGTTTATTGCAGCTTATAATGGTTACAAATAAAGCAATA
GCATCACAAATTTCACAAATAAAGCATTTTTTTCACTGCATTCTAGTTGTGGTTTGTCCAAACTCATCAA
TGTATCTTATCATGTCTGGCTCTAGCTATCCCGCCCCTAACTCCGCCCATCCCGCCCCTAACTCCGCCCA
GTTCCGCCCATTCTCCGCCCCATGGCTGACTAATTTTTTTTATTTATGCAGAGGCCGAGGCCGCCTCGGC
CTCTGAGCTATTCCAGAAGTAGTGAGGAGGCTTTTTTGGAGGCCTAGGGACGTACCCAATTCGCCCTATA
GTGAGTCGTATTACGCGCGCTCACTGGCCGTCGTTTTACAACGTCGTGACTGGGAAAACCCTGGCGTTAC
CCAACTTAATCGCCTTGCAGCACATCCCCCTTTCGCCAGCTGGCGTAATAGCGAAGAGGCCCGCACCGAT
CGCCCTTCCCAACAGTTGCGCAGCCTGAATGGCGAATGGG
[124 nt withheld, positions 6971-7094]
C
[91 nt withheld, positions 7096-7186]
A
[49 nt withheld, positions 7188-7236]
CCTTTGACGTTGGAGTCCACGTTCTTT
[37 nt withheld, positions 7264-7300]
ACCCTATCTCGGTCTATTCTTTTGATTTATAAGGGATTTTGCCGATTTCGGCCTATTGGTTAAAAAATGA
GCTGATTTAACAAAAATTTAACGCGAATTTTAACAAAATATTAACGCTTACAATTTAGGTGGCACTTTTC
GGGGAAATGTGCGCGGAACCCCTATTTGTTTATTTTTCTAAATACATTCAAATATGTATCCGCTCATGAG
ACAATAACCCTGATAAATGCTTCAATAATATTGAAAAAGGAAGAGTATGAGTATTCAACATTTCCGTGTC
GCCCTTATTCCCTTTTTTGCGGCATTTTGCCTTCCTGTTTTTGCTCACCCAGAAACGCTGGTGAAAGTAA
AAGATGCTGAAGATCAGTTGGGTGCACGAGTGGGTTACATCGAACTGGATCTCAACAGCGGTAAGATCCT
TGAGAGTTTTCGCCCCGAAGAACGTTTTCCAATGATGAGCACTTTTAAAGTTCTGCTATGTGGCGCGGTA
TTATCCCGTATTGACGCCGGGCAAGAGCAACTCGGTCGCCGCATACACTATTCTCAGAATGACTTGGTTG
AGTACTCACCAGTCACAGAAAAGCATCTTACGGATGGCATGACAGTAAGAGAATTATGCAGTGCTGCCAT
AACCATGAGTGATAACACTGCGGCCAACTTACTTCTGACAACGATCGGAGGACCGAAGGAGCTAACCGCT
TTTTTGCACAACATGGGGGATCATGTAACTCGCCTTGATCGTTGGGAACCGGAGCTGAATGAAGCCATAC
CAAACGACGAGCGTGACACCACGATGCCTGTAGCAATGGCAACAACGTTGCGCAAACTATTAACTGGCGA
ACTACTTACTCTAGCTTCCCGGCAACAATTAATAGACTGGATGGAGGCGGATAAAGTTGCAGGACCACTT
CTGCGCTCGGCCCTTCCGGCTGGCTGGTTTATTGCTGATAAATCTGGAGCCGGTGAGCGTGGGTCTCGCG
GTATCATTGCAGCACTGGGGCCAGATGGTAAGCCCTCCCGTATCGTAGTTATCTACACGACGGGGAGTCA
GGCAACTATGGATGAACGAAATAGACAGATCGCTGAGATAGGTGCCTCACTGATTAAGCATTGGTAACTG
TCAGACCAAGTTTACTCATATATACTTTAGATTGATTTAAAACTTCATTTTTAATTTAAAAGGATCTAGG
TGAAGATCCTTTTTGATAATCTCATGACCAAAATCCCTTAACGTGAGTTTTCGTTCCACTGAGCGTCAGA
CCCCGTAGAAAAGATCAAAGGATCTTCTTGAGATCCTTTTTTTCTGCGCGTAATCTGCTGCTTGCAAACA
AAAAAACCACCGCTACCAGCGGTGGTTTGTTTGCCGGATCAAGAGCTACCAACTCTTTTTCCGAAGGTAA
CTGGCTTCAGCAGAGCGCAGATACCAAATACTGTTCTTCTAGTGTAGCCGTAGTTAGGCCACCACTTCAA
GAACTCTGTAGCACCGCCTACATACCTCGCTCTGCTAATCCTGTTACCAGTGGCTGCTGCCAGTGGCGAT
AAGTCGTGTCTTACCGGGTTGGACTCAAGACGATAGTTACCGGATAAGGCGCAGCGGTCGGGCTGAACGG
GGGGTTCGTGCACACAGCCCAGCTTGGAGCGAACGACCTACACCGAACTGAGATACCTACAGCGTGAGCT
ATGAGAAAGCGCCACGCTTCCCGAAGGGAGAAAGGCGGACAGGTATCCGGTAAGCGGCAGGGTCGGAACA
GGAGAGCGCACGAGGGAGCTTCCAGGGGGAAACGCCTGGTATCTTTATAGTCCTGTCGGGTTTCGCCACC
TCTGACTTGAGCGTCGATTTTTGTGATGCTCGTCAGGGGGGCGGAGCCTATGGAAAAACGCCAGCAACGC
GGCCTTTTTACGGTTCCTGGCCTTTTGCTGGCCTTTTGCTCACATGTTCTTTCCTGCGTTATCCCCTGAT
TCTGTGGATAACCGTATTACCGCCTTTGAGTGAGCTGATACCGCTCGCCGCAGCCGAACGACCGAGCGCA
GCGAGTCAGTGAGCGAGGAAGCGGAAGAGCGCCCAATACGCAAACCGCCTCTCCCCGCGCGTTGGCCGAT
TCATTAATGCAGCTGGCACGACAGGTTTCCCGACTGGAAAGCGGGCAGTGAGCGCAACGCAATTAATGTG
AGTTAGCTCACTCATTAGGCACCCCAGGCTTTACACTTTATGCTTCCGGCTCGTATGTTGTGTGGAATTG
TGAGCGGATAACAATTTCACACAGGAAACAGCTATGACCATGATTACGCCAAGCGCGCAATTAACCCTCA
CTAAAGGGAACAAAAGCTGGAGCTGCAAGC
