>Addgene plasmid #144407 | TFORF2931 | depositor partial sequence | sequence record 285336 | Insert
ATCGATTGATCAACAAGTTTGTACAAAAAAGTTGGCATGATGCAGAGTGCGACTGTCCCCGCGGAAGGGG
CTGTCAAGGGGCTCCCGGAGATGCTAGGTGTGCCGATGCAACAGATTCCCCAGTGCGCTGGCTGCAACCA
GCACATCCTGGACAAGTTCATCCTGAAGGTCCTGGACAGACACTGGCACAGCTCCTGCCTCAAGTGTGCA
GACTGCCAGATGCAGCTGGCGGACAGGTGCTTCTCCAGGGCTGGGAGCGTCTACTGCAAGGAGGACTTCT
TCAAGCGCTTCGGCACAAAATGCACGGCCTGCCAGCAGGGTATCCCCCCAACCCAGGTGGTCCGCAAGGC
CCAGGACTTTGTCTACCACCTGCACTGCTTTGCTTGCATCATCTGCAACCGGCAGCTGGCCACGGGGGAC
GAATTCTACCTCATGGAGGACGGGCGGCTGGTGTGCAAGGAAGACTACGAGACAGCCAAGCAGAACGATG
ACTCAGAGGCTGGAGCTAAGCGGCCCCGGACCACCATCACAGCCAAGCAGCTGGAGACATTAAAGAATGC
ATACAAGAACTCCCCCAAGCCTGCCCGGCACGTGAGGGAGCAGCTGTCCTCAGAGACAGGCCTGGACATG
AGGGTCGTACAGGTTTGGTTTCAGAACAGAAGGGCCAAAGAGAAACGCCTGAAGAAGGATGCAGGGCGGC
ACCGCTGGGGGCAGTTCTATAAGAGCGTCAAGAGGAGCCGGGGCAGCAGCAAGCAGGAGAAGGAGAGCTC
TGCAGAGGACTGTGGGGTTAGTGACAGTGAGCTGAGCTTCCGAGAGGATCAAATTCTCTCAGAACTTGGC
CACACCAATAGGATTTATGGCAACGTGGGGGACGTTACAGGCGGACAGTTAATGAATGGGAGCTTCTCCA
TGGACGGGACAGGACAATCCTATCAGGACTTGAGGGATGGGAGCCCCTATGGAATCCCCCAGTCTCCATC
CTCCATATCGTCCCTGCCATCCCACGCTCCTTTGCTCAATGGGCTGGATTACACGGTGGACAGTAATTTG
GGCATCATTGCGCATGCAGGGCAGGGAGTAAGCCAGACGCTGAGAGCCATGGCTGGGGGACCCACCTCTG
ACATCTCCACAGGAAGCAGTGTAGGCTATCCCGACTTTCCAACTAGCCCAGGCTCTTGGCTCGATGAAAT
GGATCATCCTCCTTTTTACCCAACTTTCTTGTACAAAGTGGTTGATATCGGTAAGCCTATCCCTAACCCT
CTCCTCGGTCTCGATTCTACGTAGTAATGAACTAGTCCGTAACTTGAAAGTATTTCGATTTCTTGGCTTT
ATATATCTTGTGGAAAGGACGACCCAAGCTATTCGCCCATCTAACG
