>Addgene plasmid #144407 | TFORF2931 | depositor partial sequence | sequence record 285337 | Barcode
CCCAAGCTATTCGCCCATCTAACG
